>Addgene plasmid #32506 | pSG5-CRKL-Y198FY207F | addgene partial sequence | sequence record 42613 | T7 5'-TAATACGACTCACTATAGGG-3'
TGGCGGCCCCGGAGCAGGCGGGCGGCGTCGGAGGATGCTGCGGGCCCGGAGCCNAGAGGAAAGTGCTGGC
CCAGCCCTCTGAGCGCTCCTCGAGGTGTGCGAGAGGCCCTTCCTCGGCCCCAAAGCCGTCTGCCGGGCTA
AGGCGTGCAGAGCAGGCGAGGACAGCCGCCGCCCCTACCGCCGCAGAGTCCCCGGTCCAACACCATGTCC
TCCGCCAGGTTCGACTCCTCGGACCGCTCCGCCTGGTATATGGGGCCGGTGTCTCGCCAGGAGGCGCAGA
CCCGGCTCCAGGGCCAGCGCCACGGTATGTTCCTCGTCCGCGATTCTTCCACCTGCCCTGGGGACTATGT
GCTGTCGGTGTCCGAGAACTCGCGGGTCTCCCACTACATCATCAACTCGCTGCCCAACCGCCGTTTTAAG
ATCGGGGACCAGGAATTTGACCATTTGCCGGCCCTGCTGGAGTTTTACAAGATCCACTACCTGGACACCA
CCACCCTCATCGAGCCTGCGCCCAGGTATCCAAGCCCACCAATGGGATCTGTCTCAGCACCCAACCTGCC
TACAGCAGAAGATAACCTGGAATATGTACGGACTCTGTATGATTTTCCTGGGAATGATGCCGAAGACCTG
CCCTTTAAAAAGGGTGAGATCCTAGTGATAATAGAGAAGCCTGAAGAACAGTGGTGGAGTGCCCGGAACA
AGGATGGCCGGGTTGGGATGATTCCTGTCCCTTATGTCGAAAAGCTTGTGAGATCCTCACCACACGGAAA
GCATGGAAATAGGAATTCCAACAGTTTTGGGATCCCAGAACCTGCTCATGCATTCGCTCAACCTCAGACC
ACAACTCCTCTACCTGCAGTTTCCGGTTCTC
