[The description below was written by a language model from this plasmid's Addgene catalogue record.]
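Description:
pSG5-CRKL-Y198FY207F is a mammalian expression plasmid built on the commercial pSG5 backbone (about 4.1 kb without insert) and carrying a roughly 1.6 kb human CRKL cDNA. It is propagated in E. coli as a high-copy plasmid under ampicillin selection. The record does not list the promoter or other regulatory parts. pSG5 is generally known as an SV40 early promoter vector with a β-globin intron and an SV40 polyadenylation signal, plus a T7 promoter upstream of the cloning site. This fits the use of a T7 primer for sequencing from the 5′ end of the insert. The insert was placed by blunt-end ligation using SmaI at both ends, and both sites were destroyed in cloning, so the fragment cannot be released with that enzyme. No epitope tag, reporter or mammalian selection marker is recorded.

The CRKL coding sequence carries two substitutions, Y198F and Y207F, each replacing a tyrosine with the non-phosphorylatable residue phenylalanine. CRKL is an SH2/SH3 adaptor protein and a prominent substrate of the BCR/ABL tyrosine kinase. The associated study set out to map the site that BCR/ABL phosphorylates and identified tyrosine 207. This double mutant therefore serves as a phosphorylation-deficient form of CRKL, lacking both that site and the nearby candidate tyrosine at position 198. It is typically used for transient expression in mammalian cells, alongside wild-type or single-mutant CRKL, to test whether phosphorylation by BCR/ABL or ABL depends on these residues and how its loss affects CRKL signalling or protein interactions.
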