Addgene plasmid #32506: pSG5-CRKL-Y198FY207F
Depositing lab: John Groffen & Nora Heisterkamp. Depositing organization: Children's Hospital Los Angeles. Publication: Tyrosine 207 in CRKL is the BCR/ABL phosphorylation site. de Jong R, ten Hoeve J, Heisterkamp N, Groffen J. Oncogene. 1997 Feb 6;14(5):507-13. 10.1038/sj.onc.1200885 PubMed 9053848.
Backbone
  Vector backbone: pSG5
  Backbone manufacturer: Stratagene
  Backbone size w/o insert (bp): 4076
  Vector type: Mammalian Expression
Growth in bacteria
  Bacterial resistance: Ampicillin, 100 μg/mL
  Growth temperature: 37°C
  Growth strain: DH5alpha
  Copy number: High Copy
Gene/Insert
  Gene/Insert name: CRKL
  Species: H. sapiens (human)
  Insert size (bp): 1600
  Mutation: Y207F and Y198F
  GenBank ID: NM_005207
  Entrez Gene: CRKL
  Cloning method: Restriction Enzyme; 5′ cloning site SMAI (destroyed during cloning); 3′ cloning site SMAI (destroyed during cloning)
  Sequencing primers: 5′ T7
Terms and licenses: Academic/Nonprofit Terms; Industry Terms: Not Available to Industry
How to cite: pSG5-CRKL-Y198FY207F was a gift from John Groffen & Nora Heisterkamp (Addgene plasmid # 32506 ; http://n2t.net/addgene:32506 ; RRID:Addgene_32506)
